Addgene plasmid #107872: pClodANL-FGF2YE
Purpose: Bacterial expression of FGF2phosphomimic-NanoLuc
Depositing lab: Sanford Simon. Depositing organization: Rockefeller University. Publication: Escherichia coli as a platform for the study of phosphoinositide biology. Botero S, Chiaroni-Clarke R, Simon SM. Sci Adv. 2019 Mar 27;5(3):eaat4872. doi: 10.1126/sciadv.aat4872. eCollection 2019 Mar. PubMed 30944849.
Backbone
  Vector backbone: pClodANL
  Vector type: Bacterial Expression, Luciferase
Growth in bacteria
  Bacterial resistance: Ampicillin, 100 μg/mL
  Growth temperature: 37°C
  Growth strain: DH5alpha
  Copy number: Low Copy
Gene/Insert
  Gene/Insert name: FGF2-phosphomimic (alt names: fibroblast growth factor 2; basic fibroblast growth factor 2)
  Species: Synthetic
  Mutation: Y82E
  Promoter: pro D
  Tag / fusion protein: NanoLuc (C terminal on insert)
  Cloning method: Gibson Cloning
  Sequencing primers: 5′ CCACGTCGTCCCTATCT; 3′ gatgcgctgaatcggcgtca
Terms and licenses: Academic/Nonprofit Terms; Industry Terms: Not Available to Industry
How to cite: pClodANL-FGF2YE was a gift from Sanford Simon (Addgene plasmid # 107872 ; http://n2t.net/addgene:107872 ; RRID:Addgene_107872)
