[The description below was written by a language model from this plasmid's Addgene catalogue record and pLannotate feature annotations shown in this document.]
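Description:
pClodANL-FGF2YE is a small (about 3.3 kb) bacterial expression plasmid built on the pClodANL backbone for producing a luciferase-tagged form of fibroblast growth factor 2 in Escherichia coli. It replicates from the CloDF13 (CDF) origin, is listed as low copy, and is selected with ampicillin through a β-lactamase gene driven by its own bla promoter. Because the CDF origin is compatible with other common replicons, the plasmid can be maintained alongside additional plasmids in the same cell, which suits experiments in which several components are co-expressed.

The payload is a synthetic FGF2 coding sequence carrying the Y82E substitution, a glutamate replacement meant to mimic phosphorylation of that tyrosine. It is fused at its C terminus to NanoLuc, the engineered luciferase derived from the Oplophorus gracilirostris catalytic subunit, which the annotation detects as an Oplophorus luciferase fragment directly downstream of FGF2. The catalogue gives the promoter as pro D. This element is not annotated in the feature table, but an efficient ribosome binding site from bacteriophage T7 gene 10 lies just upstream of the FGF2 open reading frame. A short match to E. coli sspB near the start of the sequence is also flagged, and its role is not explained by the record.

The fusion allows the phosphomimetic FGF2 to be tracked or quantified by luminescence. The associated work uses E. coli as a platform for studying phosphoinositide biology, though the record does not describe the specific assay in which this construct is used.
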