Features (pLannotate 1.2.2; 7 found; start..end, strand, type, name):
     44..109     +  CDS            sspB (fragment): SSPB_ECOLI - Experimental evidence at protein level: Swiss-Prot protein existence level 1. Also stimulates degradation of the N-terminus of RseA (residues 1-108, alone or in complex with sigma-E) by ClpX-ClpP in a non-ssrA-mediated fashion. From Escherichia coli (strain K12).
    205..227     +  RBS            RBS: efficient ribosome binding site from bacteriophage T7 gene 10 (Olins and Rangwala, 1989)
    246..710     +  CDS            FGF2: FGF2_BOVIN - Experimental evidence at protein level: Swiss-Prot protein existence level 1. Acts as a ligand for FGFR1, FGFR2, FGFR3 and FGFR4 (By similarity). Also acts as an integrin ligand which is required for FGF2 signaling (By similarity). Binds to integrin ITGAV:ITGB3 (By similarity). Plays an important role in the regulation of cell survival, cell division, cell differentiation and cell migration (By similarity). Functions as a potent mitogen in vitro (By similarity). Can induce angiogenesis (By similarity). Mediates phosphorylation of ERK1/2 and thereby promotes retinal lens fiber diff
    729..1235    +  CDS            LUCI_OPLGR (fragment): Experimental evidence at protein level: Swiss-Prot protein existence level 1. Catalytic subunit of oplophorus-luciferin 2-monooxygenase. Oxidoreductase that converts coelenterazine (the oplophorus luciferin) to coelenteramide under emission of blue light with a maximum at 454 nm. Is also active with bisdeoxycoelenterazine. From Oplophorus gracilirostris (Luminous shrimp).
   1410..1514    +  promoter       AmpR promoter: bla
   1515..2375    +  CDS            AmpR: β-lactamase; bla; confers resistance to ampicillin, carbenicillin, and related antibiotics
   2531..3269    -  rep_origin     CloDF13 ori: Plasmids containing the CloDF13 (CDF) origin of replication can be propagated in E. coli cells that contain additional plasmids with compatible origins.
>Addgene plasmid #107872 | pClodANL-FGF2YE | addgene full sequence | sequence record 211053 | Addgene NGS Result
AGCGGCCGCAAAAAAGGTACCTGCCATGTATACTAGACCTTAATTAACACAGCTAACACCACGTCGTCCC
TATCTGCTGCCCTAGGTCTATGAGTGGTTGCTGGATAACTTTACGGGCATGCATAAGGCTCGTATAATAT
ATTCAGGGAGACCACAACGGTTTCCCTCTACAAATAATTTTGTTTAACTTTGAGGGACAATAATTTTGTT
TAACTTTAAGAAGGAGATATACATTACTAGTATCGATGGCCGCAGGTAGCATTACCACACTGCCGGCATT
ACCGGAGGATGGTGGTAGTGGCGCCTTCCCTCCGGGCCATTTTAAAGATCCGAAGCGTCTGTACTGTAAA
AACGGTGGTTTTTTCCTGCGCATTCACCCGGATGGCCGCGTTGATGGTGTGCGCGAGAAGAGCGACCCGC
ACATTAAGTTACAGCTGCAAGCCGAGGAGCGCGGCGTTGTGAGCATCAAAGGCGTTTGCGCAAATCGCGA
GCTGGCCATGAAAGAAGATGGTCGCCTGCTGGCCAGTAAATGCGTGACCGACGAATGCTTCTTCTTCGAG
CGCCTGGAAAGCAACAACTACAACACATATCGCAGTCGCAAGTACACCAGCTGGTACGTTGCCTTAAAGC
GCACCGGCCAGTATAAACTGGGTAGCAAAACAGGCCCGGGCCAGAAAGCCATCCTGTTTCTGCCGATGAG
CGCAAAAAGTGGTGCATCTAGAGGAGTTTTTACTCTGGAAGATTTTGTTGGCGATTGGCGTCAGACCGCG
GGTTATAATTTGGATCAAGTCCTGGAACAGGGTGGCGTAAGCTCTCTGTTCCAGAACCTGGGTGTGAGCG
TGACGCCGATTCAGCGCATCGTTCTGTCCGGCGAGAACGGTCTGAAAATTGATATTCATGTGATCATCCC
GTACGAAGGCCTGAGCGGTGACCAAATGGGTCAAATCGAGAAAATCTTTAAAGTCGTCTACCCAGTTGAC
GATCACCACTTCAAGGTTATCTTGCATTACGGTACGCTGGTGATTGATGGTGTGACCCCGAATATGATTG
ACTATTTCGGCCGTCCGTATGAAGGCATTGCCGTTTTTGACGGTAAAAAGATCACCGTCACCGGTACCCT
GTGGAATGGCAATAAGATTATTGACGAGCGTCTGATTAACCCGGACGGCAGCCTGCTGTTCCGCGTGACC
ATCAACGGTGTCACGGGTTGGCGTCTGTGCGAGCGCATCCTGGCATAATAAGTCGACGTTAATAACAGGC
CTGCTGGTAATCGCAGGCCTTTTTATTTTTTTTTTTTGCTAGCAAATTCTTGAAGACGAAAGGGCCTCGT
GATACGCCTATTTTTATAGGTTAATGTCATGATAATAATGGTTTCTTAGACGTCAGGTGGCACTTTTCGG
GGAAATGTGCGCGGAACCCCTATTTGTTTATTTTTCTAAATACATTCAAATATGTATCCGCTCATGAGAC
AATAACCCTGATAAATGCTTCAATAATATTGAAAAAGGAAGAGTATGAGTATTCAACATTTCCGTGTCGC
CCTTATTCCCTTTTTTGCGGCATTTTGCCTTCCTGTTTTTGCTCACCCAGAAACGCTGGTGAAAGTAAAA
GATGCTGAAGATCAGTTGGGTGCACGAGTGGGTTACATCGAACTGGATCTCAACAGCGGTAAGATCCTTG
AGAGTTTTCGCCCCGAAGAACGTTTTCCAATGATGAGCACTTTTAAAGTTCTGCTATGTGGCGCGGTATT
ATCCCGTGTTGACGCCGGGCAAGAGCAACTCGGTCGCCGCATACACTATTCTCAGAATGACTTGGTTGAG
TACTCACCAGTCACAGAAAAGCATCTTACGGATGGCATGACAGTAAGAGAATTATGCAGTGCTGCCATAA
CCATGAGTGATAACACTGCGGCCAACTTACTTCTGACAACGATCGGAGGACCGAAGGAGCTAACCGCTTT
TTTGCACAACATGGGGGATCATGTAACTCGCCTTGATCGTTGGGAACCGGAGCTGAATGAAGCCATACCA
AACGACGAGCGTGACACCACGATGCCTGCAGCAATGGCAACAACGTTGCGCAAACTATTAACTGGCGAAC
TACTTACTCTAGCTTCCCGGCAACAATTAATAGACTGGATGGAGGCGGATAAAGTTGCAGGACCACTTCT
GCGCTCGGCCCTTCCGGCTGGCTGGTTTATTGCTGATAAATCTGGAGCCGGTGAGCGTGGGTCTCGCGGT
ATCATTGCAGCACTGGGGCCAGATGGTAAGCCCTCCCGTATCGTAGTTATCTACACGACGGGGAGTCAGG
CAACTATGGATGAACGAAATAGACAGATCGCTGAGATAGGTGCCTCACTGATTAAGCATTGGTAACTGTC
AGACCAAGTTTACTCATATATACTTTAGATTGATTTAAAACTTCATTTTTAATTTAAAAGGATCTAGGTG
AAGATCCTTTTTGATAATCTCATGACCAAAATCCCTTAACGTGAGTTTTCGTTCCACTGAGCGTCAGACC
CCAAGATCTAGCGCTGCGGACACATACAAAGTTGCCCACAGATTCCGTGGATAAGCAGGGGACTAACATG
TGAGGCAAAACAGCAGGGCCGCGCCGGTGGCGTTTTTCCATAGGCTCCGCCCTCCTGCCAGAGTTCACAT
AAACAGACGCTTTTCCGGTGCATCTGTGGGAGCCGTGAGGCTCAACCATGAATCTGACAGTACGGGCGAA
ACCCGACAGGACTTAAAGATCCCCACCGTTTCCGGCGGGTCGCTCCCTCTTGCGCTCTCCTGTTCCGACC
CTGCCGTTTACCGGATACCTGTTCCGCCTTTCTCCCTTACGGGAAGTGTGGCGCTTTCTCATAGCTCACA
CACTGGTATCTCGGCTCGGTGTAGGTCGTTCGCTCCAAGCTGGGCTGTAAGCAAGAACTCCCCGTTCAGC
CCGACTGCTGCGCCTTATCCGGTAACTGTTCACTTGAGTCCAACCCGGAAAAGCACGGTAAAACGCCACT
GGCAGCAGCCATTGGTAACTGGGAGTTCGCAGAGGATTTGTTTAGCTAAACACGCGGTTGCTCTTGAAGT
GTGCGCCAAAGTCCGGCTACACTGGAAGGACAGATTTGGTTGCTGTGCTCTGCGAAAGCCAGTTACCACG
GTTAAGCAGTTCCCCAACTGACTTAACCTTCGATCAAACCACCTCCCCAGGTGGTTTTTTCGTTTACAGG
GCAAAAGATTACGCGCAGAAAAAAAGGATCTCAAGAAGATCCTTTGATC
