>Addgene plasmid #107872 | pClodANL-FGF2YE | depositor partial sequence | sequence record 203471 | pClodANL-FGF2YE sequence 3332 bps
AAGATCTAGCGCTGCGGACACATACAAAGTTACCCACAGATTCCGTGGATAAGCAGGGGACTAACATGTG
AGGCAAAACAGCAGGGCCGCGCCGGTGGCGTTTTTCCATAGGCTCCGCCCTCCTGCCAGAGTTCACATAA
ACAGACGCTTTTCCGGTGCATCTGTGGGAGCCGTGAGGCTCAACCATGAATCTGACAGTACGGGCGAAAC
CCGACAGGACTTAAAGATCCCCACCGTTTCCGGCGGGTCGCTCCCTCTTGCGCTCTCCTGTTCCGACCCT
GCCGTTTACCGGATACCTGTTCCGCCTTTCTCCCTTACGGGAAGTGTGGCGCTTTCTCATAGCTCACACA
CTGGTATCTCGGCTCGGTGTAGGTCGTTCGCTCCAAGCTGGGCTGTAAGCAAGAACTCCCCGTTCAGCCC
GACTGCTGCGCCTTATCCGGTAACTGTTCACTTGAGTCCAACCCGGAAAAGCACGGTAAAACGCCACTGG
CAGCAGCCATTGGTAACTGGGAGTTCGCAGAGGATTTGTTTAGCTAAACACGCGGTTGCTCTTGAAGTGT
GCGCCAAAGTCCGGCTACACTGGAAGGACAGATTTGGTTGCTGTGCTCTGCGAAAGCCAGTTACCACGGT
TAAGCAGTTCCCCAACTGACTTAACCTTCGATCAAACCACCTCCCCAGGTGGTTTTTTCGAAGGTTAAGT
CAGTTGGGGAACTGCTTAACCTTCGATCAAACCACCTCCCCAGGTGGTTTTTTCGTTTACAGGGCAAAAG
ATTACGCGCAGAAAAAAAGGATCTCAAGAAGATCCTTTGATCAGCGGCCGCAAAAAAGGTACCTGCCATG
TATACTAGACCTTAATTAACACAGCTAACACCACGTCGTCCCTATCTGCTGCCCTAGGTCTATGAGTGGT
TGCTGGATAACTTTACGGGCATGCATAAGGCTCGTATAATATATTCAGGGAGACCACAACGGTTTCCCTC
TACAAATAATTTTGTTTAACTTTGAGGGACAATAATTTTGTTTAACTTTAAGAAGGAGATATACATTACT
AGTATCGATGGCCGCAGGTAGCATTACCACACTGCCGGCATTACCGGAGGATGGTGGTAGTGGCGCCTTC
CCTCCGGGCCATTTTAAAGATCCGAAGCGTCTGTACTGTAAAAACGGTGGTTTTTTCCTGCGCATTCACC
CGGATGGCCGCGTTGATGGTGTGCGCGAGAAGAGCGACCCGCACATTAAGTTACAGCTGCAAGCCGAGGA
GCGCGGCGTTGTGAGCATCAAAGGCGTTTGCGCAAATCGCGAGCTGGCCATGAAAGAAGATGGTCGCCTG
CTGGCCAGTAAATGCGTGACCGACGAATGCTTCTTCTTCGAGCGCCTGGAAAGCAACAACTACAACACAT
ATCGCAGTCGCAAGTACACCAGCTGGTACGTTGCCTTAAAGCGCACCGGCCAGTATAAACTGGGTAGCAA
AACAGGCCCGGGCCAGAAAGCCATCCTGTTTCTGCCGATGAGCGCAAAAAGTGGTGCATCTAGAGGAGTT
TTTACTCTGGAAGATTTTGTTGGCGATTGGCGTCAGACCGCGGGTTATAATTTGGATCAAGTCCTGGAAC
AGGGTGGCGTAAGCTCTCTGTTCCAGAACCTGGGTGTGAGCGTGACGCCGATTCAGCGCATCGTTCTGTC
CGGCGAGAACGGTCTGAAAATTGATATTCATGTGATCATCCCGTACGAAGGCCTGAGCGGTGACCAAATG
GGTCAAATCGAGAAAATCTTTAAAGTCGTCTACCCAGTTGACGATCACCACTTCAAGGTTATCTTGCATT
ACGGTACGCTGGTGATTGATGGTGTGACCCCGAATATGATTGACTATTTCGGCCGTCCGTATGAAGGCAT
TGCCGTTTTTGACGGTAAAAAGATCACCGTCACCGGTACCCTGTGGAATGGCAATAAGATTATTGACGAG
CGTCTGATTAACCCGGACGGCAGCCTGCTGTTCCGCGTGACCATCAACGGTGTCACGGGTTGGCGTCTGT
GCGAGCGCATCCTGGCATAATAAGTCGACGTTAATAACAGGCCTGCTGGTAATCGCAGGCCTTTTTATTT
TTTTTTTTGCTAGCAATTCTTGAAGACGAAAGGGCCTCGTGATACGCCTATTTTTATAGGTTAATGTCAT
GATAATAATGGTTTCTTAGACGTCAGGTGGCACTTTTCGGGGAAATGTGCGCGGAACCCCTATTTGTTTA
TTTTTCTAAATACATTCAAATATGTATCCGCTCATGAGACAATAACCCTGATAAATGCTTCAATAATATT
GAAAAAGGAAGAGTATGAGTATTCAACATTTCCGTGTCGCCCTTATTCCCTTTTTTGCGGCATTTTGCCT
TCCTGTTTTTGCTCACCCAGAAACGCTGGTGAAAGTAAAAGATGCTGAAGATCAGTTGGGTGCACGAGTG
GGTTACATCGAACTGGATCTCAACAGCGGTAAGATCCTTGAGAGTTTTCGCCCCGAAGAACGTTTTCCAA
TGATGAGCACTTTTAAAGTTCTGCTATGTGGCGCGGTATTATCCCGTGTTGACGCCGGGCAAGAGCAACT
CGGTCGCCGCATACACTATTCTCAGAATGACTTGGTTGAGTACTCACCAGTCACAGAAAAGCATCTTACG
GATGGCATGACAGTAAGAGAATTATGCAGTGCTGCCATAACCATGAGTGATAACACTGCGGCCAACTTAC
TTCTGACAACGATCGGAGGACCGAAGGAGCTAACCGCTTTTTTGCACAACATGGGGGATCATGTAACTCG
CCTTGATCGTTGGGAACCGGAGCTGAATGAAGCCATACCAAACGACGAGCGTGACACCACGATGCCTGCA
GCAATGGCAACAACGTTGCGCAAACTATTAACTGGCGAACTACTTACTCTAGCTTCCCGGCAACAATTAA
TAGACTGGATGGAGGCGGATAAAGTTGCAGGACCACTTCTGCGCTCGGCCCTTCCGGCTGGCTGGTTTAT
TGCTGATAAATCTGGAGCCGGTGAGCGTGGGTCTCGCGGTATCATTGCAGCACTGGGGCCAGATGGTAAG
CCCTCCCGTATCGTAGTTATCTACACGACGGGGAGTCAGGCAACTATGGATGAACGAAATAGACAGATCG
CTGAGATAGGTGCCTCACTGATTAAGCATTGGTAACTGTCAGACCAAGTTTACTCATATATACTTTAGAT
TGATTTAAAACTTCATTTTTAATTTAAAAGGATCTAGGTGAAGATCCTTTTTGATAATCTCATGACCAAA
ATCCCTTAACGTGAGTTTTCGTTCCACTGAGCGTCAGACCCC
